Addgene plasmid #104817: pSC43
Purpose: CRISPR/Cas9 1xplex gRNA targeting Glyma.04g057400 (Dcl3a-1). Also expresses Cas9 from Gmubi promoter from rolD promoter
Depositing lab: Robert Stupar. Depositing organization: University of Minnesota. Publication: CRISPR/Cas9 and TALENs generate heritable mutations for genes involved in small RNA processing of Glycine max and Medicago truncatula. Curtin SJ, Xiong Y, Michno JM, Campbell BW, Stec AO, Cermak T, Starker C, Voytas DF, Eamens AL, Stupar RM. Plant Biotechnol J. 2017 Oct 31. doi: 10.1111/pbi.12857. PubMed 29087011.
Backbone
  Vector backbone: pSC218
  Vector type: Plant Expression, CRISPR
Growth in bacteria
  Bacterial resistance: Kanamycin, 50 μg/mL
  Growth temperature: 37°C
  Growth strain: DH5alpha
  Copy number: Low Copy
Gene/Insert
  Gene/Insert name: Glyma.04g057400 (alt name: Dcl3a-1)
  gRNA/shRNA sequence: aaattgaatgatatctgtgg
  Cloning method: Gateway Cloning
Terms and licenses: Academic/Nonprofit Terms; Industry Terms: Not Available to Industry
Depositor comments: 111-212:2.1. Alternative name of plasmid: pSG218UG
How to cite: pSC43 was a gift from Robert Stupar (Addgene plasmid # 104817 ; http://n2t.net/addgene:104817 ; RRID:Addgene_104817)
