[The description below was written by a language model from this plasmid's Addgene catalogue record and pLannotate feature annotations shown in this document.]
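Description:
pSC43 (also listed as pSG218UG) is a large, roughly 20.8 kb plant-expression CRISPR/Cas9 binary vector built on the pSC218 backbone by Gateway cloning. It is designed to mutate the soybean gene Glyma.04g057400 (Dcl3a-1), a Dicer-like gene studied for its role in small RNA processing. The backbone is of the broad-host-range IncP type: the annotation shows oriV with its trans-acting replication protein trfA, along with oriT and traJ for conjugal mobilisation. This is consistent with the recorded low copy number and with propagation in both E. coli and Agrobacterium. Bacterial selection is by kanamycin (aphA-3). The remnants of tetracycline resistance genes, an IS1 element and other partial hits appear to be backbone relics rather than functional parts.

Between the nopaline-type right and left T-DNA borders lie several cassettes. A plant codon-optimised Cas9 containing the potato IV2 intron carries an N-terminal 2xFLAG tag and ends in the NOS terminator. The catalogue purpose line attributes its expression to the Gmubi promoter and also mentions a rolD promoter, but that wording is garbled and neither promoter is annotated in the feature table. Downstream, a single guide RNA is represented by the S. pyogenes gRNA scaffold; the promoter driving it is not identified in the record. The T-DNA also carries an EGFP reporter with an OCS terminator, whose promoter is likewise unannotated. A CaMV 35S-driven bar gene with a NOS terminator provides phosphinothricin/bialaphos selection of transformed plant tissue. The scattered attB and attL sites are scars of multisite Gateway assembly. The construct is intended for generating heritable targeted mutations in soybean.
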