Features (pLannotate 1.2.2; 40 found; start..end, strand, type, name):
     12..107     -  CDS            traI (fragment): TRAI6_ECOLX - Experimental evidence at protein level: Swiss-Prot protein existence level 1. The initiation process of transfer DNA synthesis requires the interaction of at least three plasmid-specific components (TraH, I, and J) at the transfer origin resulting in the assembly of a specialised nucleoprotein complex - the relaxosome. Site- and strand-specific cleavage at the transfer origin is dependent on TraI and TraJ. From Escherichia coli.
    145..516     -  CDS            traJ: oriT-recognizing protein; traJ
    549..658     -  oriT           oriT: incP origin of transfer
    790..980     +  rep_origin     ori (fragment): high-copy-number ColE1/pMB1/pBR322/pUC origin of replication
   1339..1989    -  CDS            TetR: tetracycline resistance regulatory protein; tetR
   2095..2344    +  CDS            TcR (fragment): tetracycline efflux protein; tetA; confers resistance to tetracycline
   2454..2478    -  misc_feature   RB T-DNA repeat: right border repeat from nopaline C58 T-DNA
   2602..2720    +  promoter       NOS promoter (fragment): nopaline synthase promoter
   2730..2784    -  misc_feature   MCS (fragment): pBluescript multiple cloning site
   3267..3291    +  protein_bind   attB1: mutant version of attB; recombination site for the Gateway® BP reaction BP Clonase™
   3313..3360    +  CDS            2xFLAG: two tandem FLAG® epitope tags
   3412..7701    +  CDS            pcoCas9: Cas9 endonuclease from the Streptococcus pyogenes Type II CRISPR/Cas system plant codon-optimized Cas9 gene containing the potato IV2 intron
   7760..8012    +  terminator     NOS terminator: nopaline synthase terminator and poly(A) signal
   8056..8150    +  protein_bind   attL5: mutant version of attL; recombination site for the Gateway® LR reaction LR Clonase™
   8631..8706    +  misc_RNA       gRNA scaffold: guide RNA scaffold for the Streptococcus pyogenes CRISPR/Cas9 system
   8718..8739    -  protein_bind   attB2 (fragment): mutant version of attB; recombination site for the Gateway® BP reaction BP Clonase™
   8761..8785    -  protein_bind   attB2: mutant version of attB; recombination site for the Gateway® BP reaction BP Clonase™
   8823..9530    +  terminator     OCS terminator: octopine synthase terminator
   9561..9585    -  protein_bind   attB2: mutant version of attB; recombination site for the Gateway® BP reaction BP Clonase™
   9604..9639    -  misc_feature   MCS (fragment): pBluescript multiple cloning site
   9690..9800    +  promoter       NOS promoter (fragment): nopaline synthase promoter
  10815..10839   +  protein_bind   attB1: mutant version of attB; recombination site for the Gateway® BP reaction BP Clonase™
  10854..11573   +  CDS            EGFP: the original enhanced GFP (Yang et al., 1996) mammalian codon-optimized
  11587..11611   -  protein_bind   attB2: mutant version of attB; recombination site for the Gateway® BP reaction BP Clonase™
  11649..12355   +  terminator     OCS terminator: octopine synthase terminator
  12858..13199   +  promoter       CaMV 35S promoter: strong constitutive promoter from cauliflower mosaic virus
  13242..13793   +  CDS            BlpR: phosphinothricin acetyltransferase; Streptomyces hygroscopicus bar; confers resistance to bialophos or phosphinothricin
  13819..14071   +  terminator     NOS terminator: nopaline synthase terminator and poly(A) signal
  14076..14231   +  CDS            lacZα (fragment) (sequence partly withheld): LacZα fragment of β-galactosidase; lacZ fragment
  14229..14529   +  rep_origin     M13 ori (fragment) (sequence partly withheld): M13 bacteriophage origin of replication; arrow indicates direction of (+) strand synthesis
  14530..14660   +  CDS            lacI (fragment): lac repressor; lacI; The lac repressor binds to the lac operator to inhibit transcription in E. coli. This inhibition can be relieved by adding lactose or isopropyl-β-D-thiogalactopyranoside (IPTG).
  14714..14738   -  misc_feature   LB T-DNA repeat: left border repeat from nopaline C58 T-DNA
  16247..16310   -  CDS            TetR (fragment): tetracycline resistance regulatory protein; tetR
  16334..17482   -  CDS            trfA: trans-acting replication protein that binds to and activates oriV
  17781..18575   -  CDS            KanR: aminoglycoside phosphotransferase; aphA-3; confers resistance to kanamycin
  18767..19534   +  mobile_element IS1: prokaryotic transposable element IS1
  19543..19692   -  CDS            satA (fragment): STA_BACSU - Also known as yyaR. Experimental evidence at protein level: Swiss-Prot protein existence level 1. Involved in resistance to streptothricin, a broad-spectrum antibiotic produced by streptomycetes. Detoxifies streptothricin via acetylation of the beta amino group of the first beta-lysyl moiety of streptothricin. From Bacillus subtilis (strain 168).
  19691..19885   -  CDS            satA (fragment): STA_BACSU - Also known as yyaR. Experimental evidence at protein level: Swiss-Prot protein existence level 1. Involved in resistance to streptothricin, a broad-spectrum antibiotic produced by streptomycetes. Detoxifies streptothricin via acetylation of the beta amino group of the first beta-lysyl moiety of streptothricin. From Bacillus subtilis (strain 168).
  19888..20163   -  CDS            klaC (fragment): KLAC_ECOLX - Also known as telB. Protein predicted: Swiss-Prot protein existence level 4. Belongs to the kla operon, which is associated with cryptic tellurite resistance, and IncW plasmid fertility inhibition. From Escherichia coli.
  20157..18      -  rep_origin     oriV (across the origin): incP origin of replication
>Addgene plasmid #104817 | pSC43 | depositor full sequence | sequence record 198651 | Full Sequence
TGAGCGTCGCAAAGGCGCTCGGTCTTGCCTTGCTCGTCGGTGATGTACTTCACCAGCTCCGCGAAGTCGC
TCTTCTTGATGGAGCGCATGGGGACGTGCTTGGCAATCACGCGCACCCCCCGGCCGTTTTAGCGGCTAAA
AAAGTCATGGCTCTGCCCTCGGGCGGACCACGCCCATCATGACCTTGCCAAGCTCGTCCTGCTTCTCTTC
GATCTTCGCCAGCAGGGCGAGGATCGTGGCATCACCGAACCGCGCCGTGCGCGGGTCGTCGGTGAGCCAG
AGTTTCAGCAGGCCGCCCAGGCGGCCCAGGTCGCCATTGATGCGGGCCAGCTCGCGGACGTGCTCATAGT
CCACGACGCCCGTGATTTTGTAGCCCTGGCCGACGGCCAGCAGGTAGGCCGACAGGCTCATGCCGGCCGC
CGCCGCCTTTTCCTCAATCGCTCTTCGTTCGTCTGGAAGGCAGTACACCTTGATAGGTGGGCTGCCCTTC
CTGGTTGGCTTGGTTTCATCAGCCATCCGCTTGCCCTCATCTGTTACGCCGGCGGTAGCCGGCCAGCCTC
GCAGAGCAGGATTCCCGTTGAGCACCGCCAGGTGCGAATAAGGGACAGTGAAGAAGGAACACCCGCTCGC
GGGTGGGCCTACTTCACCTATCCTGCCCGGCTGACGCCGTTGGATACACCAAGGAAAGTCTACACGAACC
CTTTGGCAAAATCCTGTATATCGTGCGAAAAAGGATGGATATACCGAAAAAATCGCTATAATGACCCCGA
AGCAGGGTTATGCAGCGGAAAAGCGCCACGCTTCCCGAAGGGAGAAAGGCGGACAGGTATCCGGTAAGCG
GCAGGGTCGGAACAGGAGAGCGCACGAGGGAGCTTCCAGGGGGAAACGCCTGGTATCTTTATAGTCCTGT
CGGGTTTCGCCACCTCTGACTTGAGCGTCGATTTTTGTGATGCTCGTCAGGGGGGCGGAGCCTATGGAAA
AACGCCAGCAACGCGGCCTTTTTACGGTTCCTGGCCTTTTGCTGGCCTTTTGCTCACATGTTCTTTCCTG
CGTTATCCCCTGATTCTGTGGATAACCGTATTACCGCCTTTGAGTGAGCTGATACCGCTCGCCGCAGCCG
AACGACCGAGCGCAGCGAGTCAGTGAGCGAGGAAGCGGAAGAGCGCCAGAAGGCCGCCAGAGAGGCCGAG
CGCGGCCGTGAGGCTTGGACGCTAGGGCAGGGCATGAAAAAGCCCGTAGCGGGCTGCTACGGGCGTCTGA
CGCGGTGGAAAGGGGGAGGGGATGTTGTCTACATGGCTCTGCTGTAGTGAGTGGGTTGCGCTCCGGCAGC
GGTCCTGATCAATCGTCACCCTTTCTCGGTCCTTCAACGTTCCTGACAACGAGCCTCCTTTTCGCCAATC
CATCGACAATCACCGCGAGTCCCTGCTCGAACGCTGCGTCCGGACCGGCTTCGTCGAAGGCGTCTATCGC
GGCCCGCAACAGCGGCGAGAGCGGAGCCTGTTCAACGGTGCCGCCGCGCTCGCCGGCATCGCTGTCGCCG
GCCTGCTCCTCAAGCACGGCCCCAACAGTGAAGTAGCTGATTGTCATCAGCGCATTGACGGCGTCCCCGG
CCGAAAAACCCGCCTCGCAGAGGAAGCGAAGCTGCGCGTCGGCCGTTTCCATCTGCGGTGCGCCCGGTCG
CGTGCCGGCATGGATGCGCGCGCCATCGCGGTAGGCGAGCAGCGCCTGCCTGAAGCTGCGGGCATTCCCG
ATCAGAAATGAGCGCCAGTCGTCGTCGGCTCTCGGCACCGAATGCGTATGATTCTCCGCCAGCATGGCTT
CGGCCAGTGCGTCGAGCAGCGCCCGCTTGTTCCTGAAGTGCCAGTAAAGCGCCGGCTGCTGAACCCCCAA
CCGTTCCGCCAGTTTGCGTGTCGTCAGACCGTCTACGCCGACCTCGTTCAACAGGTCCAGGGCGGCACGG
ATCACTGTATTCGGCTGCAACTTTGTCATGCTTGACACTTTATCACTGATAAACATAATATGTCCACCAA
CTTATCAGTGATAAAGAATCCGCGCGTTCAATCGGACCAGCGGAGGCTGGTCCGGAGGCCAGACGTGAAA
CCCAACATACCCCTGATCGTAATTCTGAGCACTGTCGCGCTCGACGCTGTCGGCATCGGCCTGATTATGC
CGGTGCTGCCGGGCCTCCTGCGCGATCTGGTTCACTCGAACGACGTCACCGCCCACTATGGCATTCTGCT
GGCGCTGTATGCGTTGGTGCAATTTGCCTGCGCACCTGTGCTGGGCGCGCTGTCGGATCGTTTCGGGCGG
CGGCCAATCTTGCTCGTCTCGCTGGCCGGCGCCAGATCTGGGGAACCCTGTGGTTGGCATGCACATACAA
ATGGACGAACGGATAAACCTTTTCACGCCCTTTTAAATATCCGATTATTCTAATAAACGCTCTTTTCTCT
TAGGTTTACCCGCCAATATATCCTGTCAAACACTGATAGTTTAAACTGAAGGCGGGAAACGACAATCTGA
TCATGAGCGGAGAATTAAGGGAGTCACGTTATGACCCCCGCCGATGACGCGGGACAAGCCGTTTTACGTT
TGGAACTGACAGAACCGCAACGTTGAAGGAGCCACTCAGCCGCGGGTTTCTGGAGTTTAATGAGCTAAGC
ACATACGTCAGAAACCATTATTGCGCGTTCAAAAGTCGCCTAAGGTCACTATCAGCTAGCGCGGCCGCGC
GAGGTCGACGGTATCGATAAGCTTGATATCGAATTCCTGCAGCCCGGGGGATCCGCCCGCTCTAGACTGC
CTTGTAGGTGCGAATTTTCTCTGCTCAAATTGTTGAGGTTAGCGGATTTGTAAACGCGTTTATATGGGCT
GCTTGGAGGGTACTTTTGGATTAATTTTTTTCTGCCAGCGCATTCTGACGCGGCACCGCTTTGGAAAGTG
CGCTGTGGGTCCGCGTTTTCTACAATAATGTGCCGATCCGGTCAGAAAGTATATGGATGAGTTGTGCCAG
CCTCACCAACGTGCTGCAGGCCCATCATGACTACTTCAATGTTAATGGGGGTAATGAATAAATAGGCGAA
ATTGGGTTCACGGTGGGCCCAGGGAATATAATATTGCCGCAGAGGTAGTCGGATGCCAAGGCCCGCAACT
AATAGTTCACGAACAAATTCATTGTAGTGGGCGGCCAACTCCAAAACCAATTGCCAGTTATTGTATTGCA
ATACATATATGGCTTCCTCCTTGCTCGAGGCGCGCCAAGCTATCAAACAAGTTTGTACAAAAAAGCAGGC
TCCGAATTCGCCCTTCACCATGGATTACAAGGATGATGATGATAAGGATTACAAGGATGATGATGATAAG
ATGGCTCCAAAGAAGAAGAGAAAGGTTGGAATCCACGGAGTTCCAGCTGCTGATAAGAAGTACTCTATCG
GACTTGACATCGGAACCAACTCTGTTGGATGGGCTGTTATCACCGATGAGTACAAGGTTCCATCTAAGAA
GTTCAAGGTTCTTGGAAACACCGATAGACACTCTATCAAGAAGAACCTTATCGGTGCTCTTCTTTTCGAT
TCTGGAGAGACCGCTGAGGCTACCAGATTGAAGAGAACCGCTAGAAGAAGATACACCAGAAGAAAGAACA
GAATCTGCTACCTTCAGGAAATCTTCTCTAACGAGATGGCTAAGGTTGATGATTCTTTCTTCCACAGACT
TGAGGAGTCTTTCCTTGTTGAGGAGGATAAGAAGCACGAGAGACACCCAATCTTCGGAAACATCGTTGAT
GAGGTTGCTTACCACGAGAAGTACCCAACCATCTACCACCTTAGAAAGAAGTTGGTTGATTCTACCGATA
AGGCTGATCTTAGACTTATCTACCTTGCTCTTGCTCACATGATCAAGTTCAGAGGACACTTCCTTATCGA
GGGAGACCTTAACCCAGATAACTCTGATGTTGATAAGTTGTTCATCCAGCTTGTTCAGACCTACAACCAG
CTTTTCGAGGAGAACCCAATCAACGCTTCTGGAGTTGATGCTAAGGCTATCCTTTCTGCTAGACTTTCTA
AGTCTCGTAGACTTGAGAACCTTATCGCTCAGCTTCCAGGAGAGAAGAAGAACGGACTTTTCGGAAACCT
TATCGCTCTTTCTCTTGGACTTACCCCAAACTTCAAGTCTAACTTCGATCTTGCTGAGGATGCTAAGTTG
CAGCTTTCTAAGGATACCTACGATGATGATCTTGATAACCTTCTTGCTCAGATCGGAGATCAGTACGCTG
ATCTTTTCCTTGCTGCTAAGAACCTTTCTGATGCTATCCTTCTTTCTGACATCCTTAGAGTTAACACCGA
GATCACCAAGGCTCCACTTTCTGCTTCTATGATCAAGAGATACGATGAGCACCACCAGGATCTTACCCTT
TTGAAGGCTCTTGTTAGACAGCAGCTTCCAGAGAAGTACAAGGAAATCTTCTTCGATCAGTCTAAGAACG
GATACGCTGGATACATCGATGGAGGAGCTTCTCAGGAGGAGTTCTACAAGTTCATCAAGCCAATCCTTGA
GAAGATGGATGGAACCGAGGAGCTTCTTGTTAAGTTGAACAGAGAGGATCTTCTTAGAAAGCAGAGAACC
TTCGATAACGGATCTATCCCACACCAGATCCACCTTGGAGAGCTTCACGCTATCCTTCGTAGACAGGAGG
ATTTCTACCCATTCTTGAAGGATAACAGAGAGAAGATCGAGAAGATCCTTACCTTCAGAATCCCATACTA
CGTTGGACCACTTGCTAGAGGAAACTCTCGTTTCGCTTGGATGACCAGAAAGTCTGAGGAGACCATCACC
CCTTGGAACTTCGAGGAGGTAAGTTTCTGCTTCTACCTTTGATATATATATAATAATTATCATTAATTAG
TAGTAATATAATATTTCAAATATTTTTTTCAAAATAAAAGAATGTAGTATATAGCAATTGCTTTTCTGTA
GTTTATAAGTGTGTATATTTTAATTTATAACTTTTCTAATATATGACCAAAATTTGTTGATGTGCAGGTT
GTTGATAAGGGAGCTTCTGCTCAGTCTTTCATCGAGAGAATGACCAACTTCGATAAGAACCTTCCAAACG
AGAAGGTTCTTCCAAAGCACTCTCTTCTTTACGAGTACTTCACCGTTTACAACGAGCTTACCAAGGTTAA
GTACGTTACCGAGGGAATGAGAAAGCCAGCTTTCCTTTCTGGAGAGCAGAAGAAGGCTATCGTTGATCTT
CTTTTCAAGACCAACAGAAAGGTTACCGTTAAGCAGTTGAAGGAGGATTACTTCAAGAAGATCGAGTGCT
TCGATTCTGTTGAAATCTCTGGAGTTGAGGATAGATTCAACGCTTCTCTTGGAACCTACCACGATCTTTT
GAAGATCATCAAGGATAAGGATTTCCTTGATAACGAGGAGAACGAGGACATCCTTGAGGACATCGTTCTT
ACCCTTACCCTTTTCGAGGATAGAGAGATGATCGAGGAGAGACTCAAGACCTACGCTCACCTTTTCGATG
ATAAGGTTATGAAGCAGTTGAAGAGAAGAAGATACACCGGATGGGGTAGACTTTCTCGTAAGTTGATCAA
CGGAATCAGAGATAAGCAGTCTGGAAAGACCATCCTTGATTTCTTGAAGTCTGATGGATTCGCTAACAGA
AACTTCATGCAGCTTATCCACGATGATTCTCTTACCTTCAAGGAGGACATCCAGAAGGCTCAGGTTTCTG
GACAGGGAGATTCTCTTCACGAGCACATCGCTAACCTTGCTGGATCTCCAGCTATCAAGAAGGGAATCCT
TCAGACCGTTAAGGTTGTTGATGAGCTTGTTAAGGTTATGGGTAGACACAAGCCAGAGAACATCGTTATC
GAGATGGCTAGAGAGAACCAGACCACCCAGAAGGGACAGAAGAACTCTCGTGAGAGAATGAAGAGAATCG
AGGAGGGAATCAAGGAGCTTGGATCTCAAATCTTGAAGGAGCACCCAGTTGAGAACACCCAGCTTCAGAA
CGAGAAGTTGTACCTTTACTACCTTCAGAACGGAAGAGATATGTACGTTGATCAGGAGCTTGACATCAAC
AGACTTTCTGATTACGATGTTGATCACATCGTTCCACAGTCTTTCTTGAAGGATGATTCTATCGATAACA
AGGTTCTTACCCGTTCTGATAAGAACAGAGGAAAGTCTGATAACGTTCCATCTGAGGAGGTTGTTAAGAA
GATGAAGAACTACTGGAGACAGCTTCTTAACGCTAAGTTGATCACCCAGAGAAAGTTCGATAACCTTACC
AAGGCTGAGAGAGGAGGACTTTCTGAGCTTGATAAGGCTGGATTCATCAAGAGACAGCTTGTTGAGACCA
GACAGATCACCAAGCACGTTGCTCAGATCCTTGATTCTCGTATGAACACCAAGTACGATGAGAACGATAA
GTTGATCAGAGAGGTTAAGGTTATCACCTTGAAGTCTAAGTTGGTTTCTGATTTCAGAAAGGATTTCCAG
TTCTACAAGGTTAGAGAGATCAACAACTACCACCACGCTCACGATGCTTACCTTAACGCTGTTGTTGGAA
CCGCTCTTATCAAGAAGTACCCAAAGTTGGAGTCTGAGTTCGTTTACGGAGATTACAAGGTTTACGATGT
TAGAAAGATGATCGCTAAGTCTGAGCAGGAGATCGGAAAGGCTACCGCTAAGTACTTCTTCTACTCTAAC
ATCATGAACTTCTTCAAGACCGAGATCACCCTTGCTAACGGAGAGATCAGAAAGAGACCACTTATCGAGA
CCAACGGAGAGACCGGAGAGATCGTTTGGGATAAGGGAAGAGATTTCGCTACCGTTAGAAAGGTTCTTTC
TATGCCACAGGTTAACATCGTTAAGAAAACCGAGGTTCAGACCGGAGGATTCTCTAAGGAGTCTATCCTT
CCAAAGAGAAACTCTGATAAGTTGATCGCTAGAAAGAAGGATTGGGACCCAAAGAAGTACGGAGGATTCG
ATTCTCCAACCGTTGCTTACTCTGTTCTTGTTGTTGCTAAGGTTGAGAAGGGAAAGTCTAAGAAGTTGAA
GTCTGTTAAGGAGCTTCTTGGAATCACCATCATGGAGCGTTCTTCTTTCGAGAAGAACCCAATCGATTTC
CTTGAGGCTAAGGGATACAAGGAGGTTAAGAAGGATCTTATCATCAAGTTGCCAAAGTACTCTCTTTTCG
AGCTTGAGAACGGAAGAAAGAGAATGCTTGCTTCTGCTGGAGAGCTTCAGAAGGGAAACGAGCTTGCTCT
TCCATCTAAGTACGTTAACTTCCTTTACCTTGCTTCTCACTACGAGAAGTTGAAGGGATCTCCAGAGGAT
AACGAGCAGAAGCAGCTTTTCGTTGAGCAGCACAAGCACTACCTTGATGAGATCATCGAGCAAATCTCTG
AGTTCTCTAAGAGAGTTATCCTTGCTGATGCTAACCTTGATAAGGTTCTTTCTGCTTACAACAAGCACAG
AGATAAGCCAATCAGAGAGCAGGCTGAGAACATCATCCACCTTTTCACCCTTACCAACCTTGGTGCTCCA
GCTGCTTTCAAGTACTTCGATACCACCATCGATAGAAAAAGATACACCTCTACCAAGGAGGTTCTTGATG
CTACCCTTATCCACCAGTCTATCACCGGACTTTACGAGACCAGAATCGATCTTTCTCAGCTTGGAGGAGA
TAAGAGACCAGCTGCTACCAAGAAGGCTGGACAGGCTAAGAAGAAGAAGTGAGACGTCCGATCGTTCAAA
CATTTGGCAATAAAGTTTCTTAAGATTGAATCCTGTTGCCGGTCTTGCGATGATTATCATATAATTTCTG
TTGAATTACGTTAAGCATGTAATAATTAACATGTAATGCATGACGTTATTTATGAGATGGGTTTTTATGA
TTAGAGTCCCGCAATTATACATTTAATACGCGATAGAAAACAAAATATAGCGCGCAAACTAGGATAAATT
ATCGCGCGCGGTGTCATCTATGTTACTAGATCGGGAATTGATCCCCCCTCGACAGCTTCCGGAAAGGGCG
AATTCAATAATGATTTTATTTTGACTGATAGTGACCTGTTCGTTGCAACAAATTGATGAGCAATGCTTTT
TTATAATGCCAAGTTTGTATACAAAAGTTGCCGAGCTCGCGGCCGCTTCGTTGAACAACGGAAACTCGAC
TTGCCTTCCGCACAATACATCATTTCTTCTTAGCTTTTTTTCTTCTTCTTCGTTCATACAGTTTTTTTTT
GTTTATCAGCTTACATTTTCTTGAACCGTAGCTTTCGTTTTCTTCTTTTTAACTTTCCATTCGGAGTTTT
TGTATCTTGTTTCATAGTTTGTCCCAGGATTAGAATGATTAGGCATCGAACCTTCAAGAATTTGATTGAA
TAAAACATCTTCATTCTTAAGATATGAAGATAATCTTCAAAAGGCCCCTGGGAATCTGAAAGAAGAGAAG
CAGGCCCATTTATATGGGAAAGAACAATAGTATTTCTTATATAGGCCCATTTAAGTTGAAAACAATCTTC
AAAAGTCCCACATCGCTTAGATAAGAAAACGAAGCTGAGTTTATATACAGCTAGAGTCGAAGTAGTGATT
GAAATTGAATGATATCTGTGGTTTTAGAGCTAGAAATAGCAAGTTAAAATAAGGCTAGTCCGTTATCAAC
TTGAAAAAGTGGCACCGAGTCGGTGCTTTTTTTCTAGACCCAGCTTTCTTGTACAAAGTTGGCATTACTG
CAGGTCGACGACCCAGCTTTCTTGTACAAAGTGGTTCGATAATTCTTAATTAACTAGTTCTAATCTAGAG
TCCTGCTTTAATGAGATATGCGAGACGCCTATGATCGCATGATATTTGCTTTCAATTCTGTTGTGCACGT
TGTAAAAAACCTGAGCATGTGTAGCTCAGATCCTTACCGCCGGTTTCGGTTCATTCTAATGAATATATCA
CCCGTTACTATCGTATTTTTATGAATAATATTCTCCGTTCAATTTACTGATTGTACCCTACTACTTATAT
GTACAATATTAAAATGAAAACAATATATTGTGCTGAATAGGTTTATAGCGACATCTATGATAGAGCGCCA
CAATAACAAACAATTGCGTTTTATTATTACAAATCCAATTTTAAAAAAAGCGGCAGAACCGGTCAAACCT
AAAAGACTGATTACATAAATCTTATTCAAATTTCAAAAGTGCCCCAGGGGCTAGTATCTACGACACACCG
AGCGGCGAACTAATAACGTTCACTGAAGGGAACTCCGGTTCCCCGCCGGCGCGCATGGGTGAGATTCCTT
GAAGTTGAGTATTGGCCGTCCGCTCTACCGAAAGTTACGGGCACCATTCAACCCGGTCCAGCACGGCGGC
CGGGTAACCGACTTGCTGCCCCGAGAATTATGCAGCATTTTTTTGGTGTATGTGGGCCCCAAATGAAGTG
CAGGTCAAACCTTGACAGTGACGACAAATCGTTGGGCGGGTCCAGGGCGAATTTTGCGACAACATGTCGA
GGCTCAGCAGGACCTGCAGGCATGCAACTGCAGGTCGACGACCCAGCTTTCTTGTACAAAGTGGTTCGAT
AATTCCTTAATTAACTAGTTCTAGAGCGGCCGCCACCGCGGTGGAGCTCAGATCGGGAATTCGTAATCAT
GGTCATAGCTGTTTCCTGCCTAGTCGGAGACGTTGAAGGAGCCACTCAGCCGCGGGTTTCTGGAGTTTAA
TGAGCTAAGCACATACGTCAGAAACCATTATTGCGCGTTCAAAAGTCGCCTAAGGTCACTATCAGCTAGC
GCGGCCGCGTCTAGAGAAGAGTGTCATATAGATTGATGGTCCACAATCAATGAAATTTTTGGGAGACGAA
CATGTATAACCATTTGCTTGAATAACCTTAATTAAAAGGTGTGATTAAATGATGTTTGTAACATGTAGTA
CTAAACATTCATAAAACACAACCAACCCAAGAGGTATTGAGTATTCACGGCTAAACAGGGGCATAATGGT
AATTTAAAGAATGATATTATTTTATGTTAAACCCTAACATTGGTTTCGGATTCAACGCTATAAATAAAAC
CACTCTCGTTGCTGATTCCATTTATCGTTCTTATTGACCCTAGCCGCTACACACTTTTCTGCGATATCTC
TGAGGTAAGCGTTAACGTACCCTTAGATCGTTCTTTTTCTTTTTCGTCTGCTGATCGTTGCTCATATTAT
TTCGATGATTGTTGGATTCGATGCTCTTTGTTGATTGATCGTTCTGAAAATTCTGATCTGTTGTTTAGAT
TTTATCGATTGTTAATATCAACGTTTCACTGCTTCTAAACGATAATTTATTCATGAAACTATTTTCCCAT
TCTGATCGATCTTGTTTTGAGATTTTAATTTGTTCGATTGATTGTTGGTTGGTGGATCTATATACGAGTG
AACTTGTTGATTTGCGTATTTAAGATGTATGTCGATTTGAATTGTGATTGGGTAATTCTGGAGTAGCATA
ACAAATCCAGTGTTCCCTTTTTCTAAGGGTAATTCTCGGATTGTTTGCTTTATATCTCTTGAAATTGCCG
ATTTGATTGAATTTAGCTCGCTTAGCTCAGATGATAGAGCACCACAATTTTTGTGGTAGAAATCGGTTTG
ACTCCGATAGCGGCTTTTTACTATGATTGTTTTGTGTTAAAGATGATTTTCATAATGGTTATATATGTCT
ACTGTTTTTATTGATTCAATATTTGATTGTTCTTTTTTTTGCAGATTTGTTGACAGTCTCTAACCATGGC
TTCCTCCGGTTCTCGAGGCGCGCCAAGCTATCAAACAAGTTTGTACAAAAAAGCAGGCTCCGAATTCGCC
CTTATGGTGAGCAAGGGCGAGGAGCTGTTCACCGGGGTGGTGCCCATCCTGGTCGAGCTGGACGGCGACG
TAAACGGCCACAAGTTCAGCGTGTCCGGCGAGGGCGAGGGCGATGCCACCTACGGCAAGCTGACCCTGAA
GTTCATCTGCACCACCGGCAAGCTGCCCGTGCCCTGGCCCACCCTCGTGACCACCTTCACCTACGGCGTG
CAGTGCTTCAGCCGCTACCCCGACCACATGAAGCAGCACGACTTCTTCAAGTCCGCCATGCCCGAAGGCT
ACGTCCAGGAGCGCACCATCTTCTTCAAGGACGACGGCAACTACAAGACCCGCGCCGAGGTGAAGTTCGA
GGGCGACACCCTGGTGAACCGCATCGAGCTGAAGGGCATCGACTTCAAGGAGGACGGCAACATCCTGGGG
CACAAGCTGGAGTACAACTACAACAGCCACAACGTCTATATCATGGCCGACAAGCAGAAGAACGGCATCA
AGGTGAACTTCAAGATCCGCCACAACATCGAGGACGGCAGCGTGCAGCTCGCCGACCACTACCAGCAGAA
CACCCCCATCGGCGACGGCCCCGTGCTGCTGCCCGACAACCACTACCTGAGCACCCAGTCCGCCCTGAGC
AAAGACCCCAACGAGAAGCGCGATCACATGGTCCTGCTGGAGTTCGTGACCGCCGCCGGGATCACTCTCG
GCATGGACGAGCTGTACAAGTAAAAGGGCGAATTCGACCCAGCTTTCTTGTACAAAGTGGTTCGATAATT
CTTAATTAACTAGTTCTAATCTAGAGTCCTGCTTTAATGAGATATGCGAGACGCCTATGATCGCATGATA
TTTGCTTTCAATTCTGTTGTGCACGTTGTAAAAAACCTGAGCATGTGTAGCTCAGATCCTTACCGCCGGT
TTCGGTTCATTCTAATGAATATATCACCCGTTACTATCGTATTTTTATGAATAATATTCTCCGTTCAATT
TACTGATTGTACCCTACTACTTATATGTACAATATTAAAATGAAAACAATATATTGTGCTGAATAGGTTT
ATAGCGACATCTATGATAGAGCGCCACAATAACAAACAATTGCGTTTTATTATTACAAATCCAATTTTAA
AAAAAGCGGCAGAACCGGTCAAACCTAAAAGACTGATTACATAAATCTTATTCAAATTTCAAAAGGCCCC
AGGGGCTAGTATCTACGACACACCGAGCGGCGAACTAATAACGTTCACTGAAGGGAACTCCGGTTCCCCG
CCGGCGCGCATGGGTGAGATTCCTTGAAGTTGAGTATTGGCCGTCCGCTCTACCGAAAGTTACGGGCACC
ATTCAACCCGGTCCAGCACGGCGGCCGGGTAACCGACTTGCTGCCCCGAGAATTATGCAGCATTTTTTTG
GTGTATGTGGGCCCCAAATGAAGTGCAGGTCAAACCTTGACAGTGACGACAAATCGTTGGGCGGGTCCAG
GGCGAATTTTGCGACAACATGTCGAGGCTCAGCAGGACCTGCAGGTCCCCAGATTAGCCTTTTCAATTTC
AGAAAGAATGCTAACCCACAGATGGTTAGAGAGGCTTACGCAGCAGGTCTCATCAAGACGATCTACCCGA
GCAATAATCTCCAGGAAATCAAATACCTTCCCAAGAAGGTTAAAGATGCAGTCAAAAGATTCAGGACTAA
CTGCATCAAGAACACAGAGAAAGATATATTTCTCAAGATCAGAAGTACTATTCCAGTATGGACGATTCAA
GGCTTGCTTCACAAACCAAGGCAAGTAATAGAGATTGGAGTCTCTAAAAAGGTAGTTCCCACTGAATCAA
AGGCCATGGAGTCAAAGATTCAAATAGAGGACCTAACAGAACTCGCCGTAAAGACTGGCGAACAGTTCAT
ACAGAGTCTCTTACGACTCAATGACAAGAAGAAAATCTTCGTCAACATGGTGGAGCACGACACACTTGTC
TACTCCAAAAATATCAAAGATACAGTCTCAGAAGACCAAAGGGCAATTGAGACTTTTCAACAAAGGGTAA
TATCCGGAAACCTCCTCGGATTCCATTGCCCAGCTATCTGTCACTTTATTGTGAAGATAGTGGAAAAGGA
AGGTGGCTCCTACAAATGCCATCATTGCGATAAAGGAAAGGCCATCGTTGAAGATGCCTCTGCCGACAGT
GGTCCCAAAGATGGACCCCCACCCACGAGGAGCATCGTGGAAAAAGAAGACGTTCCAACCACGTCTTCAA
AGCAAGTGGATTGATGTGATATCTCCACTGACGTAAGGGATGACGCACAATCCCACTATCCTTCGCAAGA
CCCTTCCTCTATATAAGGAAGTTCATTTCATTTGGAGAGAACACGGGGGACTCTAGAGGATCCGGTACCC
GGGGATCTACCATGAGCCCAGAACGACGCCCGGCCGACATCCGCCGTGCCACCGAGGCGGACATGCCGGC
GGTCTGCACCATCGTCAACCACTACATCGAGACAAGCACGGTCAACTTCCGTACCGAGCCGCAGGAACCG
CAGGAGTGGACGGACGACCTCGTCCGTCTGCGGGAGCGCTATCCCTGGCTCGTCGCCGAGGTGGACGGCG
AGGTCGCCGGCATCGCCTACGCGGGCCCCTGGAAGGCACGCAACGCCTACGACTGGACGGCCGAGTCGAC
CGTGTACGTCTCCCCCCGCCACCAGCGGACGGGACTGGGCTCCACGCTCTACACCCACCTGCTGAAGTCC
CTGGAGGCACAGGGCTTCAAGAGCGTGGTCGCTGTCATCGGGCTGCCCAACGACCCGAGCGTGCGCATGC
ACGAGGCGCTCGGATATGCCCCCCGCGGCATGCTGCGGGCGGCCGGCTTCAAGCACGGGAACTGGCATGA
CGTGGGTTTCTGGCAGCTGGACTTCAGCCTGCCGGTACCGCCCCGTCCGGTCCTGCCCGTCACCGAGATC
TGATGACCCGGGGAGCTCGAATTTCCCCGATCGTTCAAACATTTGGCAATAAAGTTTCTTAAGATTGAAT
CCTGTTGCCGGTCTTGCGATGATTATCATATAATTTCTGTTGAATTACGTTAAGCATGTAATAATTAACA
TGTAATGCATGACGTTATTTATGAGATGGGTTTTTATGATTAGAGTCCCGCAATTATACATTTAATACGC
GATAGAAAACAAAATATAGCGCGCAAACTAGGATAAATTATCGCGCGCGGTGTCATCTATGTTACTAGAT
CGGGAATTCACTGGCCGTCGTTTTACAACGTCGTGACTGGGAAAACCCTGGCGTTACCCAACTTAATCGC
CTTGCAGCACATCCCCCTTTCGCCAGCTGGCGTAATAGCGAAGAGGCCCGCACCGATCGCCCTTCCCAAC
AGTTGCGCAGCCTGAATG
[44 nt withheld, positions 14229-14272]
C
[141 nt withheld, positions 14274-14414]
CCTTTGACGTTGGAGTCCACGTTCTTT
[37 nt withheld, positions 14442-14478]
ACCCTATCTCGGGCTATTCTTTTGATTTATAAGGGATTTTGCCGATTTCGGAACCACCATCAAACAGGAT
TTTCGCCTGCTGGGGCAAACCAGCGTGGACCGCTTGCTGCAACTCTCTCAGGGCCAGGCGGTGAAGGGCA
ATCAGCTGTTGCCCGTCTCACTGGTGAAAAGAAAAACCACCCCAGTACATTAAAAACGTCCGCAATGTGT
TATTAAGTTGTCTAAGCGTCAATTTGTTTACACCACAATATATCCTGCCACCAGCCAGCCAACAGCTCCC
CGACCGGCAGCTCGGCACAAAATCACCACTCGATACAGGCAGCCCATCAGTCCGGGACGGCGTCAGCGGG
AGAGCCGTTGTAAGGCGGCAGACTTTGCTCATGTTACCGATGCTATTCGGAAGAACGGCAACTAAGCTGC
CGGGTTTGAAACACGGATGATCTCGCGGAGGGTAGCATGTTGATTGTAACGATGACAGAGCGTTGCTGCC
TGTGATCAAATATCATCTCCCTCGCAGAGATCCGAATTATCAGCCTTCTTATTCATTTCTCGCTTAACCG
TGACAGGCTGTCGATCTTGAGAACTATGCCGACATAATAGGAAATCGCTGGATAAAGCCGCTGAGGAAGC
TGAGTGGCGCTATTTCTTTAGAAGTGAACGTTGACGATATCAACTCCCCTATCCATTGCTCACCGAATGG
TACAGGTCGGGGACCCGAAGTTCCGACTGTCGGCCTGATGCATCCCCGGCTGATCGACCCCAGATCTGGG
GCTGAGAAAGCCCAGTAAGGAAACAACTGTAGGTTCGAGTCGCGAGATCCCCCGGAACCAAAGGAAGTAG
GTTAAACCCGCTCCGATCAGGCCGAGCCACGCCAGGCCGAGAACATTGGTTCCTGTAGGCATCGGGATTG
GCGGATCAAACACTAAAGCTACTGGAACGAGCAGAAGTCCTCCGGCCGCCAGTTGCCAGGCGGTAAAGGT
GAGCAGAGGCACGGGAGGTTGCCACTTGCGGGTCAGCACGGTTCCGAACGCCATGGAAACCGCCCCCGCC
AGGCCCGCTGCGACGCCGACAGGATCTAGCGCTGCGTTTGGTGTCAACACCAACAGCGCCACGCCCGCAG
TTCCGCAAATAGCCCCCAGGACCGCCATCAATCGTATCGGGCTACCTAGCAGAGCGGCAGAGATGAACAC
GACCATCAGCGGCTGCACAGCGCCTACCGTCGCCGCGACCCCGCCCGGCAGGCGGTAGACCGAAATAAAC
AACAAGCTCCAGAATAGCGAAATATTAAGTGCGCCGAGGATGAAGATGCGCATCCACCAGATTCCCGTTG
GAATCTGTCGGACGATCATCACGAGCAATAAACCCGCCGGCAACGCCCGCAGCAGCATACCGGCGACCCC
TCGGCCTCGCTGTTCGGGCTCCACGAAAACGCCGGACAGATGCGCCTTGTGAGCGTCCTTGGGGCCGTCC
TCCTGTTTGAAGACCGACAGCCCAATGATCTCGCCGTCGATGTAGGCGCCGAATGCCACGGCATCTCGCA
ACCGTTCAGCGAACGCCTCCATGGGCTTTTTCTCCTCGTGCTCGTAAACGGACCCGAACATCTCTGGAGC
TTTCTTCAGGGCCGACAATCGGATCTCGCGGAAATCCTGCACGTCGGCCGCTCCAAGCCGTCGAATCTGA
GCCTTAATCACAATTGTCAATTTTAATCCTCTGTTTATCGGCAGTTCGTAGAGCGCGCCGTGCGTCCCGA
GCGATACTGAGCGAAGCAAGTGCGTCGAGCAGTGCCCGCTTGTTCCTGAAATGCCAGTAAAGCGCTGGCT
GCTGAACCCCCAGCCGGAACTGACCCCACAAGGCCCTAGCGTTTGCAATGCACCAGGTCATCATTGACCC
AGGCGTGTTCCACCAGGCCGCTGCCTCGCAACTCTTCGCAGGCTTCGCCGACCTGCTCGCGCCACTTCTT
CACGCGGGTGGAATCCGATCCGCACATGAGGCGGAAGGTTTCCAGCTTGAGCGGGTACGGCTCCCGGTGC
GAGCTGAAATAGTCGAACATCCGTCGGGCCGTCGGCGACAGCTTGCGGTACTTCTCCCATATGAATTTCG
TGTAGTGGTCGCCAGCAAACAGCACGACGATTTCCTCGTCGATCAGGACCTGGCAACGGGACGTTTTCTT
GCCACGGTCCAGGACGCGGAAGCGGTGCAGCAGCGACACCGATTCCAGGTGCCCAACGCGGTCGGACGTG
AAGCCCATCGCCGTCGCCTGTAGGCGCGACAGGCATTCCTCGGCCTTCGTGTAATACCGGCCATTGATCG
ACCAGCCCAGGTCCTGGCAAAGCTCGTAGAACGTGAAGGTGATCGGCTCGCCGATAGGGGTGCGCTTCGC
GTACTCCAACACCTGCTGCCACACCAGTTCGTCATCGTCGGCCCGCAGCTCGACGCCGGTGTAGGTGATC
TTCACGTCCTTGTTGACGTGGAAAATGACCTTGTTTTGCAGCGCCTCGCGCGGGATTTTCTTGTTGCGCG
TGGTGAACAGGGCAGAGCGGGCCGTGTCGTTTGGCATCGCTCGCATCGTGTCCGGCCACGGCGCAATATC
GAACAAGGAAAGCTGCATTTCCTTGATCTGCTGCTTCGTGTGTTTCAGCAACGCGGCCTGCTTGGCCTCG
CTGACCTGTTTTGCCAGGTCCTCGCCGGCGGTTTTTCGCTTCTTGGTCGTCATAGTTCCTCGCGTGTCGA
TGGTCATCGACTTCGCCAAACCTGCCGCCTCCTGTTCGAGACGACGCGAACGCTCCACGGCGGCCGATGG
CGCGGGCAGGGCAGGGGGAGCCAGTTGCACGCTGTCGCGCTCGATCTTGGCCGTAGCTTGCTGGACCATC
GAGCCGACGGACTGGAAGGTTTCGCGGGGCGCACGCATGACGGTGCGGCTTGCGATGGTTTCGGCATCCT
CGGCGGAAAACCCCGCGTCGATCAGTTCTTGCCTGTATGCCTTCCGGTCAAACGTCCGATTCATTCACCC
TCCTTGCGGGATTGCCCCGACTCACGCCGGGGCAATGTGCCCTTATTCCTGATTTGACCCGCCTGGTGCC
TTGGTGTCCAGATAATCCACCTTATCGGCAATGAAGTCGGTCCCGTAGACCGTCTGGCCGTCCTTCTCGT
ACTTGGTATTCCGAATCTTGCCCTGCACGAATACCAGCGACCCCTTGCCCAAATACTTGCCGTGGGCCTC
GGCCTGAGAGCCAAAACACTTGATGCGGAAGAAGTCGGTGCGCTCCTGCTTGTCGCCGGCATCGTTGCGC
CACATCTAGGTACTAAAACAATTCATCCAGTAAAATATAATATTTTATTTTCTCCCAATCAGGCTTGATC
CCCAGTAAGTCAAAAAATAGCTCGACATACTGTTCTTCCCCGATATCCTCCCTGATCGACCGGACGCAGA
AGGCAATGTCATACCACTTGTCCGCCCTGCCGCTTCTCCCAAGATCAATAAAGCCACTTACTTTGCCATC
TTTCACAAAGATGTTGCTGTCTCCCAGGTCGCCGTGGGAAAAGACAAGTTCCTCTTCGGGCTTTTCCGTC
TTTAAAAAATCATACAGCTCGCGCGGATCTTTAAATGGAGTGTCTTCTTCCCAGTTTTCGCAATCCACAT
CGGCCAGATCGTTATTCAGTAAGTAATCCAATTCGGCTAAGCGGCTGTCTAAGCTATTCGTATAGGGACA
ATCCGATATGTCGATGGAGTGAAAGAGCCTGATGCACTCCGCATACAGCTCGATAATCTTTTCAGGGCTT
TGTTCATCTTCATACTCTTCCGAGCAAAGGACGCCATCGGCCTCACTCATGAGCAGATTGCTCCAGCCAT
CATGCCGTTCAAAGTGCAGGACCTTTGGAACAGGCAGCTTTCCTTCCAGCCATAGCATCATGTCCTTTTC
CCGTTCCACATCATAGGTGGTCCCTTTATACCGGCTGTCCGTCATTTTTAAATATAGGTTTTCATTTTCT
CCCACCAGCTTATATACCTTAGCAGGAGACATTCCTTCCGTATCTTTTACGCAGCGGTATTTTTCGATCA
GTTTTTTCAATTCCGGTGATATTCTCATTTTAGCCATTTATTATTTCCTTCCTCTTTTCTACAGTATTTA
AAGATACCCCAAGAAGCTAATTATAACAAGACGAACTCCAATTCACTGTTCCTTGCATTCTAAAACCTTA
AATACCAGAAAACAGCTTTTTCAAAGTTGTTTTCAAAGTTGGCGTATAACATAGTATCGACGGAGCCGAT
TTTGAAACCACAATTATGGGTGATGCTGCCAACTTACTGATTTAGTGTATGATGGTGTTTTTGAGGTGCT
CCAGTGGCTTCTGTGTCTATCAGCTGTCCCTCCTGTTCAGCTACTGACGGGGTGGTGCGTAACGGCAAAA
GCACCGCCGGACATCAGCGCTATCTCTGCTCTCACTGCCGTAAAACATGGCAACTGCAGTTCACTTACAC
CGCTTCTCAACCCGGTACGCACCAGAAAATCATTGATATGGCCATGAATGGCGTTGGATGCCGGGCAACA
GCCCGCATTATGGGCGTTGGCCTCAACACGATTTTACGTCACTTAAAAAACTCAGGCCGCAGTCGGTAAC
CTCGCGCATACAGCCGGGCAGTGACGTCATCGTCTGCGCGGAAATGGACGAACAGTGGGGCTATGTCGGG
GCTAAATCGCGCCAGCGCTGGCTGTTTTACGCGTATGACAGTCTCCGGAAGACGGTTGTTGCGCACGTAT
TCGGTGAACGCACTATGGCGACGCTGGGGCGTCTTATGAGCCTGCTGTCACCCTTTGACGTGGTGATATG
GATGACGGATGGCTGGCCGCTGTATGAATCCCGCCTGAAGGGAAAGCTGCACGTAATCAGCAAGCGATAT
ACGCAGCGAATTGAGCGGCATAACCTGAATCTGAGGCAGCACCTGGCACGGCTGGGACGGAAGTCGCTGT
CGTTCTCAAAATCGGTGGAGCTGCATGACAAAGTCATCGGGCATTATCTGAACATAAAACACTATCAATA
AGTTGGAGTCATTACCCAATTATGATAGAATTTACAAGCTATAAGGTTATTGTCCTGGGTTTCAAGCATT
AGTCCATGCAAGTTTTTATGCTTTGCCCATTCTATAGATATATTGATAAGCGCGCTGCCTATGCCTTGCC
CCCTGAAATCCTTACATACGGCGATATCTTCTATATAAAAGATATATTATCTTATCAGTATTGTCAATAT
ATTCAAGGCAATCTGCCTCCTCATCCTCTTCATCCTCTTCGTCTTGGTAGCTTTTTAAATATGGCGCTTC
ATAGAGTAATTCTGTAAAGGTCCAATTCTCGTTTTCATACCTCGGTATAATCTTACCTATCACCTCAAAT
GGTTCGCTGGGTTTATCGCACCCCCGAACACGAGCACGGCACCCGCGACCACTATGCCAAGAATGCCCAA
GGTAAAAATTGCCGGCCCCGCCATGAAGTCCGTGAATGCCCCGACGGCCGAAGTGAAGGGCAGGCCGCCA
CCCAGGCCGCCGCCCTCACTGCCCGGCACCTGGTCGCTGAATGTCGATGCCAGCACCTGCGGCACGTCAA
TGCTTCCGGGCGTCGCGCTCGGGCTGATCGCCCATCCCGTTACTGCCCCGATCCCGGCAATGGCAAGGAC
TGCCAGCGCTGCCATTTTTGGGGTGAGGCCGTTCGCGGCCGAGGGGCGCAGCCCCTGGGGGGATGGGAGG
CCCGCGTTAGCGGGCCGGGAGGGTTCGAGAAGGGGGGGCACCCCCCTTCGGCGTGCGCGGTCACGCGCAC
AGGGCGCAGCCCTGGTTAAAAACAAGGTTTATAAATATTGGTTTAAAAGCAGGTTAAAAGACAGGTTAGC
GGTGGCCGAAAAACGGGCGGAAACCCTTGCAAATGCTGGATTTTCTGCCTGTGGACAGCCCCTCAAATGT
CAATAGGTGCGCCCCTCATCTGTCAGCACTCTGCCCCTCAAGTGTCAAGGATCGCGCCCCTCATCTGTCA
GTAGTCGCGCCCCTCAAGTGTCAATACCGCAGGGCACTTATCCCCAGGCTTGTCCACATCATCTGTGGGA
AACTCGCGTAAAATCAGGCGTTTTCGCCGATTTGCGAGGCTGGCCAGCTCCACGTCGCCGGCCGAAATCG
AGCCTGCCCCTCATCTGTCAACGCCGCGCCGGGTGAGTCGGCCCCTCAAGTGTCAACGTCCGCCCCTCAT
CTGTCAGTGAGGGCCAAGTTTTCCGCGAGGTATCCACAACGCCGGGTGTCTCGCACACGGCTTCGACGGC
GTTTCTGGCGCGTTTGCAGGGCCATAGACGGCCGCCAGCCCAGCGGCGAGGGCAACCAGCCCGG
