>Addgene plasmid #104817 | pSC43 | addgene partial sequence | sequence record 203232 | Addgene Partial NGS Result
TGAGCGTCGGAAAGGCGCTCGGTCTTGCCTTGCTCGTCGGTGATGTACTTCACCAGCTCCGCGAAGTCGC
TCTTCTTGATGGAGCGCATGGGGACGTGCTTGGCAATCACGCGCACCCCCCGGCCGTTTTAGCGGCTAAA
AAAGTCATGGCTCTGCCCTCGGGCGGACCACGCCCATCATGACCTTGCCAAGCTCGTCCTGCTTCTCTTC
GATCTTCGCCAGCAGGGCGAGGATCGTGGCATCACCGAACCGCGCCGTGCGCGGGTCGTCGGTGAGCCAG
AGTTTCAGCAGGCCGCCCAGGCGGCCCAGGTCGCCATTGATGCGGGCCAGCTCGCGGACGTGCTCATAGT
CCACGACGCCCGTGATTTTGTAGCCCTGGCCGACGGCCAGCAGGTAGGCCGACAGGCTCATGCCGGCCGC
CGCCGCCTTTTCCTCAATCGCTCTTCGTTCGTCTGGAAGGCAGTACACCTTGATAGGTGGGCTGCCCTTC
CTGGTTGGCTTGGTTTCATCAGCCATCCGCTTGCCCTCATCTGTTACGCCGGCGGTAGCCGGCCAGCCTC
GCAGAGCAGGATTCCCGTTGAGCACCGCCAGGTGCGAATAAGGGACAGTGAAGAAGGAACACCCGCTCGC
GGGTGGGCCTACTTCACCTATCCTGCCCGGCTGACGCCGTTGGATACACCAAGGAAAGTCTACACGAACC
CTTTGGCAAAATCCTGTATATCGTGCGAAAAAGGATGGATATACCGAAAAAATCGCTATAATGACCCCGA
AGCAGGGTTATGCAGCGGAAAAGCGCCACGCTTCCCGAAGGGAGAAAGGCGGACAGGTATCCGGTAAGCG
GCAGGGTCGGAACAGGAGAGCGCACGAGGGAGCTTCCAGGGGGAAACGCCTGGTATCTTTATAGTCCTGT
CGGGTTTCGCCACCTCTGACTTGAGCGTCGATTTTTGTGATGCTCGTCAGGGGGGCGGAGCCTATGGAAA
AACGCCAGCAACGCGGCCTTTTTACGGTTCCTGGCCTTTTGCTGGCCTTTTGCTCACATGTTCTTTCCTG
CGTTATCCCCTGATTCTGTGGATAACCGTATTACCGCCTTTGAGTGAGCTGATACCGCTCGCCGCAGCCG
AACGACCGAGCGCAGCGAGTCAGTGAGCGAGGAAGCGGAAGAGCGCCAGAAGGCCGCCAGAGAGGCCGAG
CGCGGCCGTGAGGCTTGGACGCTAGGGCAGGGCATGAAAAAGCCCGTAGCGGGCTGCTACGGGCGTCTGA
CGCGGTGGAAAGGGGGAGGGGATGTTGTCTACATGGCTCTGCTGTAGTGAGTGGGTTGCGCTCCGGCAGC
GGTCCTGATCAATCGTCACCCTTTCTCGGTCCTTCAACGTTCCTGACAACGAGCCTCCTTTTCGCCAATC
CATCGACAATCACCGCGAGTCCCTGCTCGAACGCTGCGTCCGGACCGGCTTCGTCGAAGGCGTCTATCGC
GGCCCGCAACAGCGGCGAGAGCGGAGCCTGTTCAACGGTGCCGCCGCGCTCGCCGGCATCGCTGTCGCCG
GCCTGCTCCTCAAGCACGGCCCCAACAGTGAAGTAGCTGATTGTCATCAGCGCATTGACGGCGTCCCCGG
CCGAAAAACCCGCCTCGCAGAGGAAGCGAAGCTGCGCGTCGGCCGTTTCCATCTGCGGTGCGCCCGGTCG
CGTGCCGGCATGGATGCGCGCGCCATCGCGGTAGGCGAGCAGCGCCTGCCTGAAGCTGCGGGCATTCCCG
ATCAGAAATGAGCGCCAGTCGTCGTCGGCTCTCGGCACCGAATGCGTATGATTCTCCGCCAGCATGGCTT
CGGCCAGTGCGTCGAGCAGCGCCCGCTTGTTCCTGAAGTGCCAGTAAAGCGCCGGCTGCTGAACCCCCAA
CCGTTCCGCCAGTTTGCGTGTCGTCAGACCGTCTACGCCGACCTCGTTCAACAGGTCCAGGGCGGCACGG
ATCACTGTATTCGGCTGCAACTTTGTCATGCTTGACACTTTATCACTGATAAACATAATATGTCCACCAA
CTTATCAGTGATAAAGAATCCGCGCGTTCAATCGGACCAGCGGAGGCTGGTCCGGAGGCCAGACGTGAAA
CCCAACATACCCCTGATCGTAATTCTGAGCACTGTCGCGCTCGACGCTGTCGGCATCGGCCTGATTATGC
CGGTGCTGCCGGGCCTCCTGCGCGATCTGGTTCACTCGAACGACGTCACCGCCCACTATGGCATTCTGCT
GGCGCTGTATGCGTTGGTGCAATTTGCCTGCGCACCTGTGCTGGGCGCGCTGTCGGATCGTTTCGGGCGG
CGGCCAATCTTGCTCGTCTCGCTGGCCGGCGCCAGATCTGGGGAACCCTGTGGTTGGCATGCACATACAA
ATGGACGAACGGATAAACCTTTTCACGCCCTTTTAAATATCCGATTATTCTAATAAACGCTCTTTTCTCT
TAGGTTTACCCGCCAATATATCCTGTCAAACACTGATAGTTTAAACTGAAGGCGGGAAACGACAATCTGA
TCATGAGCGGAGAATTAAGGGAGTCACGTTATGACCCCCGCCGATGACGCGGGACAAGCCGTTTTACGTT
TGGAACTGACAGAACCGCAACGTTGAAGGAGCCACTCAGCCGCGGGTTTCTGGAGTTTAATGAGCTAAGC
ACATACGTCAGAAACCATTATTGCGCGTTCAAAAGTCGCCTAAGGTCACTATCAGCTAGCGCGGCCGCGC
GAGGTCGACGGTATCGATAAGCTTGATATCGAATTCCTGCAGCCCGGGGGATCCGCCCGCTCTAGACTGC
CTTGTAGGTGCGAATTTTCTCTGCTCAAATTGTTGAGGTTAGCGGATTTGTAAACGCGTTTATATGGGCT
GCTTGGAGGGTACTTTTGGATTAATTTTTTTCTGCCAGCGCATTCTGACGCGGCACCGCTTTGGAAAGTG
CGCTGTGGGTCCGCGTTTTCTACAATAATGTGCCGATCCGGTCAGAAAGTATATGGATGAGTTGTGCCAG
CCTCACCAACGTGCTGCAGGCCCATCATGACTACTTCAATGTTAATGGGGGTAATGAATAAATAGGCGAA
ATTGGGTTCACGGTGGGCCCAGGGAATATAATATTGCCGCAGAGGTAGTCGGATGCCAAGGCCCGCAACT
AATAGTTCACGAACAAATTCATTGTAGTGGGCGGCCAACTCCAAAACCAATTGCCAGTTATTGTATTGCA
ATACATATATGGCTTCCTCCTTGCTCGAGGCGCGCCAAGCTATCAAACAAGTTTGTACAAAAAAGCAGGC
TCCGAATTCGCCCTTCACCATGGATTACAAGGATGATGATGATAAGGATTACAAGGATGATGATGATAAG
ATGGCTCCAAAGAAGAAGAGAAAGGTTGGAATCCACGGAGTTCCAGCTGCTGATAAGAAGTACTCTATCG
GACTTGACATCGGAACCAACTCTGTTGGATGGGCTGTTATCACCGATGAGTACAAGGTTCCATCTAAGAA
GTTCAAGGTTCTTGGAAACACCGATAGACACTCTATCAAGAAGAACCTTATCGGTGCTCTTCTTTTCGAT
TCTGGAGAGACCGCTGAGGCTACCAGATTGAAGAGAACCGCTAGAAGAAGATACACCAGAAGAAAGAACA
GAATCTGCTACCTTCAGGAAATCTTCTCTAACGAGATGGCTAAGGTTGATGATTCTTTCTTCCACAGACT
TGAGGAGTCTTTCCTTGTTGAGGAGGATAAGAAGCACGAGAGACACCCAATCTTCGGAAACATCGTTGAT
GAGGTTGCTTACCACGAGAAGTACCCAACCATCTACCACCTTAGAAAGAAGTTGGTTGATTCTACCGATA
AGGCTGATCTTAGACTTATCTACCTTGCTCTTGCTCACATGATCAAGTTCAGAGGACACTTCCTTATCGA
GGGAGACCTTAACCCAGATAACTCTGATGTTGATAAGTTGTTCATCCAGCTTGTTCAGACCTACAACCAG
CTTTTCGAGGAGAACCCAATCAACGCTTCTGGAGTTGATGCTAAGGCTATCCTTTCTGCTAGACTTTCTA
AGTCTCGTAGACTTGAGAACCTTATCGCTCAGCTTCCAGGAGAGAAGAAGAACGGACTTTTCGGAAACCT
TATCGCTCTTTCTCTTGGACTTACCCCAAACTTCAAGTCTAACTTCGATCTTGCTGAGGATGCTAAGTTG
CAGCTTTCTAAGGATACCTACGATGATGATCTTGATAACCTTCTTGCTCAGATCGGAGATCAGTACGCTG
ATCTTTTCCTTGCTGCTAAGAACCTTTCTGATGCTATCCTTCTTTCTGACATCCTTAGAGTTAACACCGA
GATCACCAAGGCTCCACTTTCTGCTTCTATGATCAAGAGATACGATGAGCACCACCAGGATCTTACCCTT
TTGAAGGCTCTTGTTAGACAGCAGCTTCCAGAGAAGTACAAGGAAATCTTCTTCGATCAGTCTAAGAACG
GATACGCTGGATACATCGATGGAGGAGCTTCTCAGGAGGAGTTCTACAAGTTCATCAAGCCAATCCTTGA
GAAGATGGATGGAACCGAGGAGCTTCTTGTTAAGTTGAACAGAGAGGATCTTCTTAGAAAGCAGAGAACC
TTCGATAACGGATCTATCCCACACCAGATCCACCTTGGAGAGCTTCACGCTATCCTTCGTAGACAGGAGG
ATTTCTACCCATTCTTGAAGGATAACAGAGAGAAGATCGAGAAGATCCTTACCTTCAGAATCCCATACTA
CGTTGGACCACTTGCTAGAGGAAACTCTCGTTTCGCTTGGATGACCAGAAAGTCTGAGGAGACCATCACC
CCTTGGAACTTCGAGGAGGTAAGTTTCTGCTTCTACCTTTGATATATATATAATAATTATCATTAATTAG
TAGTAATATAATATTTCAAATATTTTTTTCAAAATAAAAGAATGTAGTATATAGCAATTGCTTTTCTGTA
GTTTATAAGTGTGTATATTTTAATTTATAACTTTTCTAATATATGACCAAAATTTGTTGATGTGCAGGTT
GTTGATAAGGGAGCTTCTGCTCAGTCTTTCATCGAGAGAATGACCAACTTCGATAAGAACCTTCCAAACG
AGAAGGTTCTTCCAAAGCACTCTCTTCTTTACGAGTACTTCACCGTTTACAACGAGCTTACCAAGGTTAA
GTACGTTACCGAGGGAATGAGAAAGCCAGCTTTCCTTTCTGGAGAGCAGAAGAAGGCTATCGTTGATCTT
CTTTTCAAGACCAACAGAAAGGTTACCGTTAAGCAGTTGAAGGAGGATTACTTCAAGAAGATCGAGTGCT
TCGATTCTGTTGAAATCTCTGGAGTTGAGGATAGATTCAACGCTTCTCTTGGAACCTACCACGATCTTTT
GAAGATCATCAAGGATAAGGATTTCCTTGATAACGAGGAGAACGAGGACATCCTTGAGGACATCGTTCTT
ACCCTTACCCTTTTCGAGGATAGAGAGATGATCGAGGAGAGACTCAAGACCTACGCTCACCTTTTCGATG
ATAAGGTTATGAAGCAGTTGAAGAGAAGAAGATACACCGGATGGGGTAGACTTTCTCGTAAGTTGATCAA
CGGAATCAGAGATAAGCAGTCTGGAAAGACCATCCTTGATTTCTTGAAGTCTGATGGATTCGCTAACAGA
AACTTCATGCAGCTTATCCACGATGATTCTCTTACCTTCAAGGAGGACATCCAGAAGGCTCAGGTTTCTG
GACAGGGAGATTCTCTTCACGAGCACATCGCTAACCTTGCTGGATCTCCAGCTATCAAGAAGGGAATCCT
TCAGACCGTTAAGGTTGTTGATGAGCTTGTTAAGGTTATGGGTAGACACAAGCCAGAGAACATCGTTATC
GAGATGGCTAGAGAGAACCAGACCACCCAGAAGGGACAGAAGAACTCTCGTGAGAGAATGAAGAGAATCG
AGGAGGGAATCAAGGAGCTTGGATCTCAAATCTTGAAGGAGCACCCAGTTGAGAACACCCAGCTTCAGAA
CGAGAAGTTGTACCTTTACTACCTTCAGAACGGAAGAGATATGTACGTTGATCAGGAGCTTGACATCAAC
AGACTTTCTGATTACGATGTTGATCACATCGTTCCACAGTCTTTCTTGAAGGATGATTCTATCGATAACA
AGGTTCTTACCCGTTCTGATAAGAACAGAGGAAAGTCTGATAACGTTCCATCTGAGGAGGTTGTTAAGAA
GATGAAGAACTACTGGAGACAGCTTCTTAACGCTAAGTTGATCACCCAGAGAAAGTTCGATAACCTTACC
AAGGCTGAGAGAGGAGGACTTTCTGAGCTTGATAAGGCTGGATTCATCAAGAGACAGCTTGTTGAGACCA
GACAGATCACCAAGCACGTTGCTCAGATCCTTGATTCTCGTATGAACACCAAGTACGATGAGAACGATAA
GTTGATCAGAGAGGTTAAGGTTATCACCTTGAAGTCTAAGTTGGTTTCTGATTTCAGAAAGGATTTCCAG
TTCTACAAGGTTAGAGAGATCAACAACTACCACCACGCTCACGATGCTTACCTTAACGCTGTTGTTGGAA
CCGCTCTTATCAAGAAGTACCCAAAGTTGGAGTCTGAGTTCGTTTACGGAGATTACAAGGTTTACGATGT
TAGAAAGATGATCGCTAAGTCTGAGCAGGAGATCGGAAAGGCTACCGCTAAGTACTTCTTCTACTCTAAC
ATCATGAACTTCTTCAAGACCGAGATCACCCTTGCTAACGGAGAGATCAGAAAGAGACCACTTATCGAGA
CCAACGGAGAGACCGGAGAGATCGTTTGGGATAAGGGAAGAGATTTCGCTACCGTTAGAAAGGTTCTTTC
TATGCCACAGGTTAACATCGTTAAGAAAACCGAGGTTCAGACCGGAGGATTCTCTAAGGAGTCTATCCTT
CCAAAGAGAAACTCTGATAAGTTGATCGCTAGAAAGAAGGATTGGGACCCAAAGAAGTACGGAGGATTCG
ATTCTCCAACCGTTGCTTACTCTGTTCTTGTTGTTGCTAAGGTTGAGAAGGGAAAGTCTAAGAAGTTGAA
GTCTGTTAAGGAGCTTCTTGGAATCACCATCATGGAGCGTTCTTCTTTCGAGAAGAACCCAATCGATTTC
CTTGAGGCTAAGGGATACAAGGAGGTTAAGAAGGATCTTATCATCAAGTTGCCAAAGTACTCTCTTTTCG
AGCTTGAGAACGGAAGAAAGAGAATGCTTGCTTCTGCTGGAGAGCTTCAGAAGGGAAACGAGCTTGCTCT
TCCATCTAAGTACGTTAACTTCCTTTACCTTGCTTCTCACTACGAGAAGTTGAAGGGATCTCCAGAGGAT
AACGAGCAGAAGCAGCTTTTCGTTGAGCAGCACAAGCACTACCTTGATGAGATCATCGAGCAAATCTCTG
AGTTCTCTAAGAGAGTTATCCTTGCTGATGCTAACCTTGATAAGGTTCTTTCTGCTTACAACAAGCACAG
AGATAAGCCAATCAGAGAGCAGGCTGAGAACATCATCCACCTTTTCACCCTTACCAACCTTGGTGCTCCA
GCTGCTTTCAAGTACTTCGATACCACCATCGATAGAAAAAGATACACCTCTACCAAGGAGGTTCTTGATG
CTACCCTTATCCACCAGTCTATCACCGGACTTTACGAGACCAGAATCGATCTTTCTCAGCTTGGAGGAGA
TAAGAGACCAGCTGCTACCAAGAAGGCTGGACAGGCTAAGAAGAAGAAGTGAGACGTCCGATCGTTCAAA
CATTTGGCAATAAAGTTTCTTAAGATTGAATCCTGTTGCCGGTCTTGCGATGATTATCATATAATTTCTG
TTGAATTACGTTAAGCATGTAATAATTAACATGTAATGCATGACGTTATTTATGAGATGGGTTTTTATGA
TTAGAGTCCCGCAATTATACATTTAATACGCGATAGAAAACAAAATATAGCGCGCAAACTAGGATAAATT
ATCGCGCGCGGTGTCATCTATGTTACTAGATCGGGAATTGATCCCCCCTCGACAGCTTCCGGAAAGGGCG
AATTCGCAACTTTGTATACAAAAGTTGCCGAGCTCGCGGCCGCCTTCGTTGAACAACGGAAACTCGACTT
GCCTTCCGCACAATACATCATTTCTTCTTAGCTTTTTTTCTTCTTCTTCGTTCATACAGTTTTTTTTTGT
TTATCAGCTTACATTTTCTTGAACCGTAGCTTTCGTTTTCTTCTTTTTAACTTTCCATTCGGAGTTTTTG
TATCTTGTTTCATAGTTTGTCCCAGGATTAGAATGATTAGGCATCGAACCTTCAAGAATTTGATTGAATA
AAACATCTTCATTCTTAAGATATGAAGATAATCTTCAAAAGGCCCCTGGGAATCTGAAAGAAGAGAAGCA
GGCCCATTTATATGGGAAAGAACAATAGTATTTCTTATATAGGCCCATTTAAGTTGAAAACAATCTTCAA
AAGTCCCACATCGCTTAGATAAGAAAACGAAGCTGAGTTTATATACAGCTAGAGTCGAAGTAGTGATTGA
AATTGAATGATATCTGTGGTTTTAGAGCTAGAAATAGCAAGTTAAAATAAGGCTAGTCCGTTATCAACTT
GAAAAAGTGGCACCGAGTCGGTGCTTTTTTTCTAGACCCAGCTTTCTTGTACAAAGTTGGCATTACTGCA
GGTCGACGACCCAGCTTTCTTGTACAAAGTGGTTCGATAATTCTTAATTAACTAGTTCTAATCTAGAGTC
CTGCTTTAATGAGATATGCGAGACGCCTATGATCGCATGATATTTGCTTTCAATTCTGTTGTGCACGTTG
TAAAAAACCTGAGCATGTGTAGCTCAGATCCTTACCGCCGGTTTCGGTTCATTCTAATGAATATATCACC
CGTTACTATCGTATTTTTATGAATAATATTCTCCGTTCAATTTACTGATTGTACCCTACTACTTATATGT
ACAATATTAAAATGAAAACAATATATTGTGCTGAATAGGTTTATAGCGACATCTATGATAGAGCGCCACA
ATAACAAACAATTGCGTTTTATTATTACAAATCCAATTTTAAAAAAAGCGGCAGAACCGGTCAAACCTAA
AAGACTGATTACATAAATCTTATTCAAATTTCAAAAGTGCCCCAGGGGCTAGTATCTACGACACACCGAG
CGGCGAACTAATAACGCTCACTGAAGGGAACTCCGGTTCCCCGCCGGCGCGCATGGGTGAGATTCCTTGA
AGTTGAGTATTGGCCGTCCGCTCTACCGAAAGTTACGGGCACCATTCAACCCGGTCCAGCACGGCGGCCG
GGTAACCGACTTGCTGCCCCGAGAATTATGCAGCATTTTTTTGGTGTATGTGGGCCCCAAATGAAGTGCA
GGTCAAACCTTGACAGTGACGACAAATCGTTGGGCGGGTCCAGGGCGAATTTTGCGACAACATGTCGAGG
CTCAGCAGGACCTGCATGTTATACAAACTGAAGGCGGGAAACGACAATCTGATCATGAGCGGAGAATTAA
GGGAGTCACGTTATGACCCCCGCCGATGACGCGGGACAAGCCGTTTTACGTTTGGAACTGACAGAACCGC
AACGTTGAAGGAGCCACTCAGCCGCGGGTTTCTGGAGTTTAATGAGCTAAGCACATACGTCAGAAACCAT
TATTGCGCGTTCAAAAGTCGCCTAAGGTCACTATCAGCTAGCGCGGCCGCGTCTAGAGAAGAGTGTCATA
TAGATTGATGGTCCACAATCAATGAAATTTTTGGGAGACGAACATGTATAACCATTTGCTTGAATAACCT
TAATTAAAAGGTGTGATTAAATGATGTTTGTAACATGTAGTACTAAACATTCATAAAACACAACCAACCC
AAGAGGTATTGAGTATTCACGGCTAAACAGGGGCATAATGGTAATTTAAAGAATGATATTATTTTATGTT
AAACCCTAACATTGGTTTCGGATTCAACGCTATAAATAAAACCACTCTCGTTGCTGATTCCATTTATCGT
TCTTATTGACCCTAGCCGCTACACACTTTTCTGCGATATCTCTGAGGTAAGCGTTAACGTACCCTTAGAT
CGTTCTTTTTCTTTTTCGTCTGCTGATCGTTGCTCATATTATTTCGATGATTGTTGGATTCGATGCTCTT
TGTTGATTGATCGTTCTGAAAATTCTGATCTGTTGTTTAGATTTTATCGATTGTTAATATCAACGTTTCA
CTGCTTCTAAACGATAATTTATTCATGAAACTATTTTCCCATTCTGATCGATCTTGTTTTGAGATTTTAA
TTTGTTCGATTGATTGTTGGTTGGTGGATCTATATACGAGTGAACTTGTTGATTTGCGTATTTAAGATGT
ATGTCGATTTGAATTGTGATTGGGTAATTCTGGAGTAGCATAACAAATCCAGTGTTCCCTTTTTCTAAGG
GTAATTCTCGGATTGTTTGCTTTATATCTCTTGAAATTGCCGATTTGATTGAATTTAGCTCGCTTAGCTC
AGATGATAGAGCACCACAATTTTTGTGGTAGAAATCGGTTTGACTCCGATAGCGGCTTTTTACTATGATT
GTTTTGTGTTAAAGATGATTTTCATAATGGTTATATATGTCTACTGTTTTTATTGATTCAATATTTGATT
GTTCTTTTTTTTTGCAGATTTGTTGACAGTCTCTAACCATGGCTTCCTCCGGTTCTCGAGGCGCGCCAAG
CTATCAAACAAGTTTGTACAAAAAAGCAGGCTCCGAATTCGCCCTTATGGTGAGCAAGGGCGAGGAGCTG
TTCACCGGGGTGGTGCCCATCCTGGTCGAGCTGGACGGCGACGTAAACGGCCACAAGTTCAGCGTGTCCG
GCGAGGGCGAGGGCGATGCCACCTACGGCAAGCTGACCCTGAAGTTCATCTGCACCACCGGCAAGCTGCC
CGTGCCCTGGCCCACCCTCGTGACCACCTTCACCTACGGCGTGCAGTGCTTCAGCCGCTACCCCGACCAC
ATGAAGCAGCACGACTTCTTCAAGTCCGCCATGCCCGAAGGCTACGTCCAGGAGCGCACCATCTTCTTCA
AGGACGACGGCAACTACAAGACCCGCGCCGAGGTGAAGTTCGAGGGCGACACCCTGGTGAACCGCATCGA
GCTGAAGGGCATCGACTTCAAGGAGGACGGCAACATCCTGGGGCACAAGCTGGAGTACAACTACAACAGC
CACAACGTCTATATCATGGCCGACAAGCAGAAGAACGGCATCAAGGTGAACTTCAAGATCCGCCACAACA
TCGAGGACGGCAGCGTGCAGCTCGCCGACCACTACCAGCAGAACACCCCCATCGGCGACGGCCCCGTGCT
GCTGCCCGACAACCACTACCTGAGCACCCAGTCCGCCCTGAGCAAAGACCCCAACGAGAAGCGCGATCAC
ATGGTCCTGCTGGAGTTCGTGACCGCCGCCGGGATCACTCACGGCATGGACGAGCTGTACAAGAAGGGCG
AATTCGACCCAGCTTTCTTGTACAAAGTGGTTCGATAATTCTTAATTAACTAGTTCTAATCTAGAGTCCT
GCTTTAATGAGATATGCGAGACGCCTATGATCGCATGATATTTGCTTTCAATTCTGTTGTGCACGTTGTA
AAAAACCTGAGCATGTGTAGCTCAGATCCTTACCGCCGGTTTCGGTTCATTCTAATGAATATATCACCCG
TTACTATCGTATTTTTATGAATAATATTCTCCGTTCAATTTACTGATTGTACCCTACTACTTATATGTAC
AATATTAAAATGAAAACAATATATTGTGCTGAATAGGTTTATAGCGACATCTATGATAGAGCGCCACAAT
AACAAACAATTGCGTTTTATTATTACAAATCCAATTTTAAAAAAAGCGGCAGAACCGGTCAAACCTAAAA
GACTGATTACATAAATCTTATTCAAATTTCAAAAGTGCCCCAGGGGCTAGTATCTACGACACACCGAGCG
GCGAACTAATAACGCTCACTGAAGGGAACTCCGGTTCCCCGCCGGCGCGCATGGGTGAGATTCCTTGAAG
TTGAGTATTGGCCGTCCGCTCTACCGAAAGTTACGGGCACCATTCAACCCGGTCCAGCACGGCGGCCGGG
TAACCGACTTGCTGCCCCGAGAATTATGCAGCATTTTTTTGGTGTATGTGGGCCCCAAATGAAGTGCAGG
TCAAACCTTGACAGTGACGACAAATCGTTGGGCGGGTCCAGGGCGAATTTTGCGACAACATGTCGAGGCT
CAGCAGGACCTGCAGGTCCCCAGATTAGCCTTTTCAATTTCAGAAAGAATGCTAACCCACAGATGGTTAG
AGAGGCTTACGCAGCAGGTCTCATCAAGACGATCTACCCGAGCAATAATCTCCAGGAAATCAAATACCTT
CCCAAGAAGGTTAAAGATGCAGTCAAAAGATTCAGGACTAACTGCATCAAGAACACAGAGAAAGATATAT
TTCTCAAGATCAGAAGTACTATTCCAGTATGGACGATTCAAGGCTTGCTTCACAAACCAAGGCAAGTAAT
AGAGATTGGAGTCTCTAAAAAGGTAGTTCCCACTGAATCAAAGGCCATGGAGTCAAAGATTCAAATAGAG
GACCTAACAGAACTCGCCGTAAAGACTGGCGAACAGTTCATACAGAGTCTCTTACGACTCAATGACAAGA
AGAAAATCTTCGTCAACATGGTGGAGCACGACACACTTGTCTACTCCAAAAATATCAAAGATACAGTCTC
AGAAGACCAAAGGGCAATTGAGACTTTTCAACAAAGGGTAATATCCGGAAACCTCCTCGGATTCCATTGC
CCAGCTATCTGTCACTTTATTGTGAAGATAGTGGAAAAGGAAGGTGGCTCCTACAAATGCCATCATTGCG
ATAAAGGAAAGGCCATCGTTGAAGATGCCTCTGCCGACAGTGGTCCCAAAGATGGACCCCCACCCACGAG
GAGCATCGTGGAAAAAGAAGACGTTCCAACCACGTCTTCAAAGCAAGTGGATTGATGTGATATCTCCACT
GACGTAAGGGATGACGCACAATCCCACTATCCTTCGCAAGACCCTTCCTCTATATAAGGAAGTTCATTTC
ATTTGGAGAGAACACGGGGGACTCTAGAGGATCCGAGCTCGAATTTCCCCGATCGTTCAAACATTTGGCA
ATAAAGTTTCTTAAGATTGAATCCTGTTGCCGGTCTTGCGATGATTATCATATAATTTCTGTTGAATTAC
GTTAAGCATGTAATAATTAACATGTAATGCATGACGTTATTTATGAGATGGGTTTTTATGATTAGAGTCC
CGCAATTATACATTTAATACGCGATAGAAAACAAAATATAGCGCGCAAACTAGGATAAATTATCGCGCGC
GGTGTCATCTATGTTACTAGATCGGGAATTAATTCACTGGCCGTCGTTTTACAACGTCGTGACTGGGAAA
ACCCTGGCGTTACCCAACTTAATCGCCTTGCAGCACATCCCCCTTTCGCCAGCTGGCGTAATAGCGAAGA
GGCCCGCACCGATCGCCCTTCCCAACAGTTGCGCAGCCTGAATG
[44 nt withheld, positions 13555-13598]
C
[141 nt withheld, positions 13600-13740]
CCTTTGACGTTGGAGTCCACGTTCTTT
[37 nt withheld, positions 13768-13804]
ACCCTATCTCGGGCTATTCTTTTGATTTATAAGGGATTTTGCCGATTTCGGAACCACCATCAAACAGGAT
TTTCGCCTGCTGGGGCAAACCAGCGTGGACCGCTTGCTGCAACTCTCTCAGGGCCAGGCGGTGAAGGGCA
ATCAGCTGTTGCCCGTCTCACTGGTGAAAAGAAAAACCACCCCAGTACATTAAAAACGTCCGCAATGTGT
TATTAAGTTGTCTAAGCGTCAATTTGTTTACACCACAATATATCCTGCCACCAGCCAGCCAACAGCTCCC
CGACCGGCAGCTCGGCACAAAATCACCACTCGATACAGGCAGCCCATCAGTCCGGGACGGCGTCAGCGGG
AGAGCCGTTGTAAGGCGGCAGACTTTGCTCATGTTACCGATGCTATTCGGAAGAACGGCAACTAAGCTGC
CGGGTTTGAAACACGGATGATCTCGCGGAGGGTAGCATGTTGATTGTAACGATGACAGAGCGTTGCTGCC
TGTGATCAAATATCATCTCCCTCGCAGAGATCCGAATTATCAGCCTTCTTATTCATTTCTCGCTTAACCG
TGACAGGCTGTCGATCTTGAGAACTATGCCGACATAATAGGAAATCGCTGGATAAAGCCGCTGAGGAAGC
TGAGTGGCGCTATTTCTTTAGAAGTGAACGTTGACGATATCAACTCCCCTATCCATTGCTCACCGAATGG
TACAGGTCGGGGACCCGAAGTTCCGACTGTCGGCCTGATGCATCCCCGGCTGATCGACCCCAGATCTGGG
GCTGAGAAAGCCCAGTAAGGAAACAACTGTAGGTTCGAGTCGCGAGATCCCCCGGAACCAAAGGAAGTAG
GTTAAACCCGCTCCGATCAGGCCGAGCCACGCCAGGCCGAGAACATTGGTTCCTGTAGGCATCGGGATTG
GCGGATCAAACACTAAAGCTACTGGAACGAGCAGAAGTCCTCCGGCCGCCAGTTGCCAGGCGGTAAAGGT
GAGCAGAGGCACGGGAGGTTGCCACTTGCGGGTCAGCACGGTTCCGAACGCCATGGAAACCGCCCCCGCC
AGGCCCGCTGCGACGCCGACAGGATCTAGCGCTGCGTTTGGTGTCAACACCAACAGCGCCACGCCCGCAG
TTCCGCAAATAGCCCCCAGGACCGCCATCAATCGTATCGGGCTACCTAGCAGAGCGGCAGAGATGAACAC
GACCATCAGCGGCTGCACAGCGCCTACCGTCGCCGCGACCCCGCCCGGCAGGCGGTAGACCGAAATAAAC
AACAAGCTCCAGAATAGCGAAATATTAAGTGCGCCGAGGATGAAGATGCGCATCCACCAGATTCCCGTTG
GAATCTGTCGGACGATCATCACGAGCAATAAACCCGCCGGCAACGCCCGCAGCAGCATACCGGCGACCCC
TCGGCCTCGCTGTTCGGGCTCCACGAAAACGCCGGACAGATGCGCCTTGTGAGCGTCCTTGGGGCCGTCC
TCCTGTTTGAAGACCGACAGCCCAATGATCTCGCCGTCGATGTAGGCGCCGAATGCCACGGCATCTCGCA
ACCGTTCAGCGAACGCCTCCATGGGCTTTTTCTCCTCGTGCTCGTAAACGGACCCGAACATCTCTGGAGC
TTTCTTCAGGGCCGACAATCGGATCTCGCGGAAATCCTGCACGTCGGCCGCTCCAAGCCGTCGAATCTGA
GCCTTAATCACAATTGTCAATTTTAATCCTCTGTTTATCGGCAGTTCGTAGAGCGCGCCGTGCGTCCCGA
GCGATACTGAGCGAAGCAAGTGCGTCGAGCAGTGCCCGCTTGTTCCTGAAATGCCAGTAAAGCGCTGGCT
GCTGAACCCCCAGCCGGAACTGACCCCACAAGGCCCTAGCGTTTGCAATGCACCAGGTCATCATTGACCC
AGGCGTGTTCCACCAGGCCGCTGCCTCGCAACTCTTCGCAGGCTTCGCCGACCTGCTCGCGCCACTTCTT
CACGCGGGTGGAATCCGATCCGCACATGAGGCGGAAGGTTTCCAGCTTGAGCGGGTACGGCTCCCGGTGC
GAGCTGAAATAGTCGAACATCCGTCGGGCCGTCGGCGACAGCTTGCGGTACTTCTCCCATATGAATTTCG
TGTAGTGGTCGCCAGCAAACAGCACGACGATTTCCTCGTCGATCAGGACCTGGCAACGGGACGTTTTCTT
GCCACGGTCCAGGACGCGGAAGCGGTGCAGCAGCGACACCGATTCCAGGTGCCCAACGCGGTCGGACGTG
AAGCCCATCGCCGTCGCCTGTAGGCGCGACAGGCATTCCTCGGCCTTCGTGTAATACCGGCCATTGATCG
ACCAGCCCAGGTCCTGGCAAAGCTCGTAGAACGTGAAGGTGATCGGCTCGCCGATAGGGGTGCGCTTCGC
GTACTCCAACACCTGCTGCCACACCAGTTCGTCATCGTCGGCCCGCAGCTCGACGCCGGTGTAGGTGATC
TTCACGTCCTTGTTGACGTGGAAAATGACCTTGTTTTGCAGCGCCTCGCGCGGGATTTTCTTGTTGCGCG
TGGTGAACAGGGCAGAGCGGGCCGTGTCGTTTGGCATCGCTCGCATCGTGTCCGGCCACGGCGCAATATC
GAACAAGGAAAGCTGCATTTCCTTGATCTGCTGCTTCGTGTGTTTCAGCAACGCGGCCTGCTTGGCCTCG
CTGACCTGTTTTGCCAGGTCCTCGCCGGCGGTTTTTCGCTTCTTGGTCGTCATAGTTCCTCGCGTGTCGA
TGGTCATCGACTTCGCCAAACCTGCCGCCTCCTGTTCGAGACGACGCGAACGCTCCACGGCGGCCGATGG
CGCGGGCAGGGCAGGGGGAGCCAGTTGCACGCTGTCGCGCTCGATCTTGGCCGTAGCTTGCTGGACCATC
GAGCCGACGGACTGGAAGGTTTCGCGGGGCGCACGCATGACGGTGCGGCTTGCGATGGTTTCGGCATCCT
CGGCGGAAAACCCCGCGTCGATCAGTTCTTGCCTGTATGCCTTCCGGTCAAACGTCCGATTCATTCACCC
TCCTTGCGGGATTGCCCCGACTCACGCCGGGGCAATGTGCCCTTATTCCTGATTTGACCCGCCTGGTGCC
TTGGTGTCCAGATAATCCACCTTATCGGCAATGAAGTCGGTCCCGTAGACCGTCTGGCCGTCCTTCTCGT
ACTTGGTATTCCGAATCTTGCCCTGCACGAATACCAGCGACCCCTTGCCCAAATACTTGCCGTGGGCCTC
GGCCTGAGAGCCAAAACACTTGATGCGGAAGAAGTCGGTGCGCTCCTGCTTGTCGCCGGCATCGTTGCGC
CACATCTAGGTACTAAAACAATTCATCCAGTAAAATATAATATTTTATTTTCTCCCAATCAGGCTTGATC
CCCAGTAAGTCAAAAAATAGCTCGACATACTGTTCTTCCCCGATATCCTCCCTGATCGACCGGACGCAGA
AGGCAATGTCATACCACTTGTCCGCCCTGCCGCTTCTCCCAAGATCAATAAAGCCACTTACTTTGCCATC
TTTCACAAAGATGTTGCTGTCTCCCAGGTCGCCGTGGGAAAAGACAAGTTCCTCTTCGGGCTTTTCCGTC
TTTAAAAAATCATACAGCTCGCGCGGATCTTTAAATGGAGTGTCTTCTTCCCAGTTTTCGCAATCCACAT
CGGCCAGATCGTTATTCAGTAAGTAATCCAATTCGGCTAAGCGGCTGTCTAAGCTATTCGTATAGGGACA
ATCCGATATGTCGATGGAGTGAAAGAGCCTGATGCACTCCGCATACAGCTCGATAATCTTTTCAGGGCTT
TGTTCATCTTCATACTCTTCCGAGCAAAGGACGCCATCGGCCTCACTCATGAGCAGATTGCTCCAGCCAT
CATGCCGTTCAAAGTGCAGGACCTTTGGAACAGGCAGCTTTCCTTCCAGCCATAGCATCATGTCCTTTTC
CCGTTCCACATCATAGGTGGTCCCTTTATACCGGCTGTCCGTCATTTTTAAATATAGGTTTTCATTTTCT
CCCACCAGCTTATATACCTTAGCAGGAGACATTCCTTCCGTATCTTTTACGCAGCGGTATTTTTCGATCA
GTTTTTTCAATTCCGGTGATATTCTCATTTTAGCCATTTATTATTTCCTTCCTCTTTTCTACAGTATTTA
AAGATACCCCAAGAAGCTAATTATAACAAGACGAACTCCAATTCACTGTTCCTTGCATTCTAAAACCTTA
AATACCAGAAAACAGCTTTTTCAAAGTTGTTTTCAAAGTTGGCGTATAACATAGTATCGACGGAGCCGAT
TTTGAAACCACAATTATGGGTGATGCTGCCAACTTACTGATTTAGTGTATGATGGTGTTTTTGAGGTGCT
CCAGTGGCTTCTGTTTCTATCAGCTGTCCCTCCTGTTCAGCTACTGACGGGGTGGTGCGTAACGGCAAAA
GCACCGCCGGACATCAGCGCTATCTCTGCTCTCACTGCCGTAAAACATGGCAACTGCAGTTCACTTACAC
CGCTTCTCAACCCGGTACGCACCAGAAAATCATTGATATGGCCATGAATGGCGTTGGATGCCGGGCAACA
GCCCGCATTATGGGCGTTGGCCTCAACACGATTTTACGTCACTTAAAAAACTCAGGCCGCAGTCGGTAAC
CTCGCGCATACAGCCGGGCAGTGACGTCATCGTCTGCGCGGAAATGGACGAACAGTGGGGCTATGTCGGG
GCTAAATCGCGCCAGCGCTGGCTGTTTTACGCGTATGACAGTCTCCGGAAGACGGTTGTTGCGCACGTAT
TCGGTGAACGCACTATGGCGACGCTGGGGCGTCTTATGAGCCTGCTGTCACCCTTTGACGTGGTGATATG
GATGACGGATGGCTGGCCGCTGTATGAATCCCGCCTGAAGGGAAAGCTGCACGTAATCAGCAAGCGATAT
ACGCAGCGAATTGAGCGGCATAACCTGAATCTGAGGCAGCACCTGGCACGGCTGGGACGGAAGTCGCTGT
CGTTCTCAAAATCGGTGGAGCTGCATGACAAAGTCATCGGGCATTATCTGAACATAAAACACTATCAATA
AGTTGGAGTCATTACCCAATTATGATAGAATTTACAAGCTATAAGGTTATTGTCCTGGGTTTCAAGCATT
AGTCCATGCAAGTTTTTATGCTTTGCCCATTCTATAGATATATTGATAAGCGCGCTGCCTATGCCTTGCC
CCCTGAAATCCTTACATACGGCGATATCTTCTATATAAAAGATATATTATCTTATCAGTATTGTCAATAT
ATTCAAGGCAATCTGCCTCCTCATCCTCTTCATCCTCTTCGTCTTGGTAGCTTTTTAAATATGGCGCTTC
ATAGAGTAATTCTGTAAAGGTCCAATTCTCGTTTTCATACCTCGGTATAATCTTACCTATCACCTCAAAT
GGTTCGCTGGGTTTATCGCACCCCCGAACACGAGCACGGCACCCGCGACCACTATGCCAAGAATGCCCAA
GGTAAAAATTGCCGGCCCCGCCATGAAGTCCGTGAATGCCCCGACGGCCGAAGTGAAGGGCAGGCCGCCA
CCCAGGCCGCCGCCCTCACTGCCCGGCACCTGGTCGCTGAATGTCGATGCCAGCACCTGCGGCACGTCAA
TGCTTCCGGGCGTCGCGCTCGGGCTGATCGCCCATCCCGTTACTGCCCCGATCCCGGCAATGGCAAGGAC
TGCCAGCGCTGCCATTTTTGGGGTGAGGCCGTTCGCGGCCGAGGGGCGCAGCCCCTGGGGGGATGGGAGG
CCCGCGTTAGCGGGCCGGGAGGGTTCGAGAAGGGGGGGCACCCCCCTTCGGCGTGCGCGGTCACGCGCAC
AGGGCGCAGCCCTGGTTAAAAACAAGGTTTATAAATATTGGTTTAAAAGCAGGTTAAAAGACAGGTTAGC
GGTGGCCGAAAAACGGGCGGAAACCCTTGCAAATGCTGGATTTTCTGCCTGTGGACAGCCCCTCAAATGT
CAATAGGTGCGCCCCTCATCTGTCAGCACTCTGCCCCTCAAGTGTCAAGGATCGCGCCCCTCATCTGTCA
GTAGTCGCGCCCCTCAAGTGTCAATACCGCAGGGCACTTATCCCCAGGCTTGTCCACATCATCTGTGGGA
AACTCGCGTAAAATCAGGCGTTTTCGCCGATTTGCGAGGCTGGCCAGCTCCACGTCGCCGGCCGAAATCG
AGCCTGCCCCTCATCTGTCAACGCCGCGCCGGGTGAGTCGGCCCCTCAAGTGTCAACGTCCGCCCCTCAT
CTGTCAGTGAGGGCCAAGTTTTCCGCGAGGTATCCACAACGCCGGCGGCCGGCCGCGGTGTCTCGCACAC
GGCTTCGACGGCGTTTCTGGCGCGTTTGCAGGGCCATAGACGGCCGCCAGCCCAGCGGCGAGGGCAACCA
GCCCGG
